Addgene plasmid #172620: pLVX-2xFLAG-2xSTREP-CCND3-IRES-mCherry
Purpose: Lentiviral bicistronic vector for the constitutive co-expression of 2xFLAG-2xSTREP-tagged cyclin D3 and mCherry in mammalian cells
Depositing lab: Michele Pagano. Depositing organization: NYU Grossman School of Medicine. Publication: CRL4(AMBRA1) is a master regulator of D-type cyclins. Simoneschi D, Rona G, Zhou N, Jeong YT, Jiang S, Milletti G, Arbini AA, O'Sullivan A, Wang AA, Nithikasem S, Keegan S, Siu Y, Cianfanelli V, Maiani E, Nazio F, Cecconi F, Boccalatte F, Fenyo D, Jones DR, Busino L, Pagano M. Nature. 2021 Apr;592(7856):789-793. doi: 10.1038/s41586-021-03445-y. Epub 2021 Apr 14. PubMed 33854235.
Backbone
  Vector backbone: pLVX-IRES-mCherry
  Backbone manufacturer: Takara Bio
  Vector type: Mammalian Expression, Lentiviral
  Selectable markers: mCherry
Growth in bacteria
  Bacterial resistance: Ampicillin, 100 μg/mL
  Growth temperature: 37°C
  Growth strain: NEB Stable
  Copy number: High Copy
Gene/Insert
  Gene/Insert name: CCND3 (alt name: cyclin D3)
  Species: H. sapiens (human)
  Entrez Gene: CCND3
  Promoter: CMV
  Tag / fusion protein: 2xFLAG-2xSTREP (N terminal on insert)
  Cloning method: Restriction Enzyme; 5′ cloning site Unknown (unknown if destroyed); 3′ cloning site Unknown (unknown if destroyed)
  Sequencing primers: 5′ CMV Forward
Terms and licenses: Academic/Nonprofit Terms; Industry Terms: Not Available to Industry
How to cite: pLVX-2xFLAG-2xSTREP-CCND3-IRES-mCherry was a gift from Michele Pagano (Addgene plasmid # 172620 ; http://n2t.net/addgene:172620 ; RRID:Addgene_172620)
