[The description below was written by a language model from this plasmid's Addgene catalogue record and pLannotate feature annotations shown in this document.]
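Description:
pLVX-2xFLAG-2xSTREP-CCND3-IRES-mCherry is an HIV-1-based lentiviral transfer plasmid built on the pLVX-IRES-mCherry backbone (Takara Bio) for constitutive expression of tagged human cyclin D3 in mammalian cells. In bacteria it is maintained through a high-copy ColE1/pUC-type origin and selected with ampicillin via the β-lactamase gene. No drug-resistance marker for mammalian cells is recorded, so transduced cells are identified by mCherry fluorescence instead.

The region between the two HIV-1 LTR annotations carries the cis-acting elements needed to package and deliver the vector genome. These are the Ψ packaging signal with an adjoining gag fragment, the Rev response element for Rev-dependent nuclear export of the full-length RNA, and the cPPT/CTS, which supports nuclear import of the reverse-transcribed genome. Short nef-derived stretches flanking the LTRs are annotated as remnants of viral sequence. Downstream of the cPPT, the CMV enhancer and promoter drive a single bicistronic transcript. Its first open reading frame encodes CCND3 with an N-terminal 2xFLAG-2xSTREP tag; the automated annotation picks up only partial FLAG and Strep-Tag II matches just upstream of the cyclin coding sequence. An EMCV IRES then allows cap-independent translation of mCherry from the same mRNA, so red fluorescence reports cells expressing the cassette. A WPRE follows to enhance transcript stability and expression.

The tandem tags suit immunodetection and affinity purification of cyclin D3 and its binding partners. The construct was deposited with a study of D-type cyclin regulation by the CRL4(AMBRA1) ubiquitin ligase.
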