Features (pLannotate 1.2.2; 25 found; start..end, strand, type, name):
    377..634     +  LTR            5' LTR (truncated): truncated 5' long terminal repeat (LTR) from HIV-1
    681..806     +  misc_feature   HIV-1 Ψ: packaging signal of human immunodeficiency virus type 1
    790..1128    +  CDS            HIV-1 gag (fragment): gag protein from human immunodeficiency virus 1; gag
   1303..1536    +  misc_feature   RRE: The Rev response element (RRE) of HIV-1 allows for Rev-dependent mRNA export from the nucleus to the cytoplasm.
   1913..2013    +  CDS            Rev (fragment): human immunodeficiency virus 1 (HIV-1) Rev protein; rev; enhances nuclear export of unspliced and incompletely spliced viral mRNAs
   2028..2143    +  misc_feature   cPPT/CTS: central polypurine tract and central termination sequence of HIV-1 (lacking the first T)
   2201..2504    +  enhancer       CMV enhancer: human cytomegalovirus immediate early enhancer
   2505..2708    +  promoter       CMV promoter: human cytomegalovirus (CMV) immediate early promoter
   2818..2838    +  CDS            FLAG (fragment): FLAG® epitope tag, followed by an enterokinase cleavage site
   2953..2972    +  CDS            Strep-Tag II (fragment): peptide that binds Strep-Tactin®, an engineered form of streptavidin
   2995..3867    +  CDS            CCND3: CCND3_HUMAN - Experimental evidence at protein level: Swiss-Prot protein existence level 1. Regulatory component of the cyclin D3-CDK4 (DC) complex that phosphorylates and inhibits members of the retinoblastoma (RB) protein family including RB1 and regulates the cell-cycle during G(1)/S transition. Phosphorylation of RB1 allows dissociation of the transcription factor E2F from the RB/E2F complex and the subsequent transcription of E2F target genes which are responsible for the progression through the G(1) phase. Hypophosphorylates RB1 in early G(1) phase. Cyclin D-CDK4 complexes are major inte
   3888..4460    +  misc_feature   IRES: internal ribosome entry site (IRES) of the encephalomyocarditis virus (EMCV)
   4462..5169    +  CDS            mCherry: mCherry is a basic (constitutively fluorescent) red fluorescent protein published in 2004, derived from Discosoma sp.. It is reported to be a very rapidly-maturing monomer with low acid sensitivity.
   5186..5774    +  misc_feature   WPRE: woodchuck hepatitis virus posttranscriptional regulatory element
   5791..6309    +  CDS            nef (fragment): NEF_HV1BR - Experimental evidence at protein level: Swiss-Prot protein existence level 1. Extracellular Nef protein targets CD4(+) T-lymphocytes for apoptosis by interacting with CXCR4 surface receptors (PubMed:14990729). From Human immunodeficiency virus type 1 group M subtype B (isolate BRU/LAI) (HIV-1).
   6357..6614    +  LTR            5' LTR (truncated): truncated 5' long terminal repeat (LTR) from HIV-1
   6766..6782    -  protein_bind   lac operator: The lac repressor binds to the lac operator to inhibit transcription in E. coli. This inhibition can be relieved by adding lactose or isopropyl-β-D-thiogalactopyranoside (IPTG). lac repressor encoded by lacI
   6790..6820    -  promoter       lac promoter: promoter for the E. coli lac operon
   6835..6856    -  protein_bind   CAP binding site: CAP binding activates transcription in the presence of cAMP. E. coli catabolite activator protein
   6869..6961    -  CDS            lacI (fragment): lac repressor; lacI; The lac repressor binds to the lac operator to inhibit transcription in E. coli. This inhibition can be relieved by adding lactose or isopropyl-β-D-thiogalactopyranoside (IPTG).
   7144..7732    -  rep_origin     ori: high-copy-number ColE1/pMB1/pBR322/pUC origin of replication
   7903..8763    -  CDS            AmpR: β-lactamase; bla; confers resistance to ampicillin, carbenicillin, and related antibiotics
   8764..8868    -  promoter       AmpR promoter: bla
   8916..9050    +  polyA_signal   SV40 poly(A) signal: SV40 polyadenylation signal
   9217..329     +  CDS            nef (fragment) (across the origin): NEF_HV1BR - Experimental evidence at protein level: Swiss-Prot protein existence level 1. Extracellular Nef protein targets CD4(+) T-lymphocytes for apoptosis by interacting with CXCR4 surface receptors (PubMed:14990729). From Human immunodeficiency virus type 1 group M subtype B (isolate BRU/LAI) (HIV-1).
>Addgene plasmid #172620 | pLVX-2xFLAG-2xSTREP-CCND3-IRES-mCherry | addgene full sequence | sequence record 340157 | Addgene NGS Result
TGGAAGGGCTAATTCACTCCCAAAGAAGACAAGATATCCTTGATCTGTGGATCTACCACACACAAGGCTA
CTTCCCTGATTAGCAGAACTACACACCAGGGCCAGGGGTCAGATATCCACTGACCTTTGGATGGTGCTAC
AAGCTAGTACCAGTTGAGCCAGATAAGGTAGAAGAGGCCAATAAAGGAGAGAACACCAGCTTGTTACACC
CTGTGAGCCTGCATGGGATGGATGACCCGGAGAGAGAAGTGTTAGAGTGGAGGTTTGACAGCCGCCTAGC
ATTTCATCACGTGGCCCGAGAGCTGCATCCGGAGTACTTCAAGAACTGCTGATATCGAGCTTGCTACAAG
GGACTTTCCGCTGGGGACTTTCCAGGGAGGCGTGGCCTGGGCGGGACTGGGGAGTGGCGAGCCCTCAGAT
CCTGCATATAAGCAGCTGCTTTTTGCCTGTACTGGGTCTCTCTGGTTAGACCAGATCTGAGCCTGGGAGC
TCTCTGGCTAACTAGGGAACCCACTGCTTAAGCCTCAATAAAGCTTGCCTTGAGTGCTTCAAGTAGTGTG
TGCCCGTCTGTTGTGTGACTCTGGTAACTAGAGATCCCTCAGACCCTTTTAGTCAGTGTGGAAAATCTCT
AGCAGTGGCGCCCGAACAGGGACTTGAAAGCGAAAGGGAAACCAGAGGAGCTCTCTCGACGCAGGACTCG
GCTTGCTGAAGCGCGCACGGCAAGAGGCGAGGGGCGGCGACTGGTGAGTACGCCAAAAATTTTGACTAGC
GGAGGCTAGAAGGAGAGAGATGGGTGCGAGAGCGTCAGTATTAAGCGGGGGAGAATTAGATCGCGATGGG
AAAAAATTCGGTTAAGGCCAGGGGGAAAGAAAAAATATAAATTAAAACATATAGTATGGGCAAGCAGGGA
GCTAGAACGATTCGCAGTTAATCCTGGCCTGTTAGAAACATCAGAAGGCTGTAGACAAATACTGGGACAG
CTACAACCATCCCTTCAGACAGGATCAGAAGAACTTAGATCATTATATAATACAGTAGCAACCCTCTATT
GTGTGCATCAAAGGATAGAGATAAAAGACACCAAGGAAGCTTTAGACAAGATAGAGGAAGAGCAAAACAA
AAGTAAGACCACCGCACAGCAAGCGGCCGGCCGCTGATCTTCAGACCTGGAGGAGGAGATATGAGGGACA
ATTGGAGAAGTGAATTATATAAATATAAAGTAGTAAAAATTGAACCATTAGGAGTAGCACCCACCAAGGC
AAAGAGAAGAGTGGTGCAGAGAGAAAAAAGAGCAGTGGGAATAGGAGCTTTGTTCCTTGGGTTCTTGGGA
GCAGCAGGAAGCACTATGGGCGCAGCGTCAATGACGCTGACGGTACAGGCCAGACAATTATTGTCTGGTA
TAGTGCAGCAGCAGAACAATTTGCTGAGGGCTATTGAGGCGCAACAGCATCTGTTGCAACTCACAGTCTG
GGGCATCAAGCAGCTCCAGGCAAGAATCCTGGCTGTGGAAAGATACCTAAAGGATCAACAGCTCCTGGGG
ATTTGGGGTTGCTCTGGAAAACTCATTTGCACCACTGCTGTGCCTTGGAATGCTAGTTGGAGTAATAAAT
CTCTGGAACAGATTTGGAATCACACGACCTGGATGGAGTGGGACAGAGAAATTAACAATTACACAAGCTT
AATACACTCCTTAATTGAAGAATCGCAAAACCAGCAAGAAAAGAATGAACAAGAATTATTGGAATTAGAT
AAATGGGCAAGTTTGTGGAATTGGTTTAACATAACAAATTGGCTGTGGTATATAAAATTATTCATAATGA
TAGTAGGAGGCTTGGTAGGTTTAAGAATAGTTTTTGCTGTACTTTCTATAGTGAATAGAGTTAGGCAGGG
ATATTCACCATTATCGTTTCAGACCCACCTCCCAACCCCGAGGGGACCCGACAGGCCCGAAGGAATAGAA
GAAGAAGGTGGAGAGAGAGACAGAGACAGATCCATTCGATTAGTGAACGGATCTCGACGGTATCGCCTTT
AAAAGAAAAGGGGGGATTGGGGGGTACAGTGCAGGGGAAAGAATAGTAGACATAATAGCAACAGACATAC
AAACTAAAGAATTACAAAAACAAATTACAAAAATTCAAAATTTTCGGGTTTATTACAGGGACAGCAGAGA
TCCAGTTTATCGATAAGCTTGGGAGTTCCGCGTTACATAACTTACGGTAAATGGCCCGCCTGGCTGACCG
CCCAACGACCCCCGCCCATTGACGTCAATAATGACGTATGTTCCCATAGTAACGCCAATAGGGACTTTCC
ATTGACGTCAATGGGTGGAGTATTTACGGTAAACTGCCCACTTGGCAGTACATCAAGTGTATCATATGCC
AAGTACGCCCCCTATTGACGTCAATGACGGTAAATGGCCCGCCTGGCATTATGCCCAGTACATGACCTTA
TGGGACTTTCCTACTTGGCAGTACATCTACGTATTAGTCATCGCTATTACCATGGTGATGCGGTTTTGGC
AGTACATCAATGGGCGTGGATAGCGGTTTGACTCACGGGGATTTCCAAGTCTCCACCCCATTGACGTCAA
TGGGAGTTTGTTTTGGCACCAAAATCAACGGGACTTTCCAAAATGTCGTAACAACTCCGCCCCATTGACG
CAAATGGGCGGTAGGCGTGTACGGTGGGAGGTCTATATAAGCAGAGCTCGTTTAGTGAACCGTCAGATCG
CCTGGAGACGCCATCCACGCTGTTTTGACCTCCATAGAAGACACCGACTCTACTAGAGGATCTATTTCCG
GTGAATTCAGCATGGACTACAAGGACGACGATGACAAGGTACCAGGATCTGGGGATTATAAAGATGATGA
TGATAAAGGGTCGGCCGCCAGCTGGAGCCACCCTCAGTTCGAGAAGGGAGGAGGAAGCGGCGGAGGCAGC
GGAGGAGGAAGCTGGAGCCACCCGCAGTTCGAGAAAGGAGCTGGATCCAGCAGCGAGCTGCTGTGTTGCG
AAGGCACCCGGCACGCGCCCCGGGCCGGGCCGGACCCGCGGCTGCTGGGGGACCAGCGTGTCCTGCAGAG
CCTGCTCCGCCTGGAGGAGCGCTACGTACCCCGCGCCTCCTACTTCCAGTGCGTGCAGCGGGAGATCAAG
CCGCACATGCGGAAGATGCTGGCTTACTGGATGCTGGAGGTATGTGAGGAGCAGCGCTGTGAGGAGGAAG
TCTTCCCCCTGGCCATGAACTACCTGGATCGCTACCTGTCTTGCGTCCCCACCCGAAAGGCGCAGTTGCA
GCTCCTGGGTGCGGTCTGCATGCTGCTGGCCTCCAAGCTGCGCGAGACCACGCCCCTGACCATCGAAAAA
CTGTGCATCTACACCGACCACGCTGTCTCTCCCCGCCAGTTGCGGGACTGGGAGGTGCTGGTCCTAGGGA
AGCTCAAGTGGGACCTGGCTGCTGTGATTGCACATGATTTCCTGGCCTTCATTCTGCACCGGCTCTCTCT
GCCCCGTGACCGACAGGCCTTGGTCAAAAAGCATGCCCAGACCTTTTTGGCCCTCTGTGCTACAGATTAT
ACCTTTGCCATGTACCCGCCATCCATGATCGCCACGGGCAGCATTGGGGCTGCAGTGCAAGGCCTGGGTG
CCTGCTCCATGTCCGGGGATGAGCTCACAGAGCTGCTGGCAGGGATCACTGGCACTGAAGTGGACTGCCT
GCGGGCCTGTCAGGAGCAGATCGAAGCTGCACTCAGGGAGAGCCTCAGGGAAGCCGCTCAGACCAGCTCC
AGCCCAGCGCCCAAAGCCCCCCGGGGCTCCAGCAGCCAAGGGCCCAGCCAGACCAGCACTCCTACAGATG
TCACAGCCATACACCTGTAGTGCGGCCGCGGATCCCGCCCCTCTCCCTCCCCCCCCCCTAACGTTACTGG
CCGAAGCCGCTTGGAATAAGGCCGGTGTGCGTTTGTCTATATGTTATTTTCCACCATATTGCCGTCTTTT
GGCAATGTGAGGGCCCGGAAACCTGGCCCTGTCTTCTTGACGAGCATTCCTAGGGGTCTTTCCCCTCTCG
CCAAAGGAATGCAAGGTCTGTTGAATGTCGTGAAGGAAGCAGTTCCTCTGGAAGCTTCTTGAAGACAAAC
AACGTCTGTAGCGACCCTTTGCAGGCAGCGGAACCCCCCACCTGGCGACAGGTGCCTCTGCGGCCAAAAG
CCACGTGTATAAGATACACCTGCAAAGGCGGCACAACCCCAGTGCCACGTTGTGAGTTGGATAGTTGTGG
AAAGAGTCAAATGGCTCACCTCAAGCGTATTCAACAAGGGGCTGAAGGATGCCCAGAAGGTACCCCATTG
TATGGGATCTGATCTGGGGCCTCGGTGCACATGCTTTACATGTGTTTAGTCGAGGTTAAAAAACGTCTAG
GCCCCCCGAACCACGGGGACGTGGTTTTCCTTTGAAAAACACGATGATAATATGGTGAGCAAGGGCGAGG
AGGATAACATGGCCATCATCAAGGAGTTCATGCGCTTCAAGGTGCACATGGAGGGCTCCGTGAACGGCCA
CGAGTTCGAGATCGAGGGCGAGGGCGAGGGCCGCCCCTACGAGGGCACCCAGACCGCCAAGCTGAAGGTG
ACCAAGGGTGGCCCCCTGCCCTTCGCCTGGGACATCCTGTCCCCTCAGTTCATGTACGGCTCCAAGGCCT
ACGTGAAGCACCCCGCCGACATCCCCGACTACTTGAAGCTGTCCTTCCCCGAGGGCTTCAAGTGGGAGCG
CGTGATGAACTTCGAGGACGGCGGCGTGGTGACCGTGACCCAGGACTCCTCCCTGCAGGACGGCGAGTTC
ATCTACAAGGTGAAGCTGCGCGGCACCAACTTCCCCTCCGACGGCCCCGTAATGCAGAAGAAGACCATGG
GCTGGGAGGCCTCCTCCGAGCGGATGTACCCCGAGGACGGCGCCCTGAAGGGCGAGATCAAGCAGAGGCT
GAAGCTGAAGGACGGCGGCCACTACGACGCTGAGGTCAAGACCACCTACAAGGCCAAGAAGCCCGTGCAG
CTGCCCGGCGCCTACAACGTCAACATCAAGTTGGACATCACCTCCCACAACGAGGACTACACCATCGTGG
AACAGTACGAACGCGCCGAGGGCCGCCACTCCACCGGCGGCATGGACGAGCTGTACAAGTGAACGCGTCT
GGAACAATCAACCTCTGGATTACAAAATTTGTGAAAGATTGACTGGTATTCTTAACTATGTTGCTCCTTT
TACGCTATGTGGATACGCTGCTTTAATGCCTTTGTATCATGCTATTGCTTCCCGTATGGCTTTCATTTTC
TCCTCCTTGTATAAATCCTGGTTGCTGTCTCTTTATGAGGAGTTGTGGCCCGTTGTCAGGCAACGTGGCG
TGGTGTGCACTGTGTTTGCTGACGCAACCCCCACTGGTTGGGGCATTGCCACCACCTGTCAGCTCCTTTC
CGGGACTTTCGCTTTCCCCCTCCCTATTGCCACGGCGGAACTCATCGCCGCCTGCCTTGCCCGCTGCTGG
ACAGGGGCTCGGCTGTTGGGCACTGACAATTCCGTGGTGTTGTCGGGGAAGCTGACGTCCTTTCCATGGC
TGCTCGCCTGTGTTGCCACCTGGATTCTGCGCGGGACGTCCTTCTGCTACGTCCCTTCGGCCCTCAATCC
AGCGGACCTTCCTTCCCGCGGCCTGCTGCCGGCTCTGCGGCCTCTTCCGCGTCTTCGCCTTCGCCCTCAG
ACGAGTCGGATCTCCCTTTGGGCCGCCTCCCCGCCTGGAATTAATTCTGCAGTCGAGACCTAGAAAAACA
TGGAGCAATCACAAGTAGCAATACAGCAGCTACCAATGCTGATTGTGCCTGGCTAGAAGCACAAGAGGAG
GAGGAGGTGGGTTTTCCAGTCACACCTCAGGTACCTTTAAGACCAATGACTTACAAGGCAGCTGTAGATC
TTAGCCACTTTTTAAAAGAAAAGAGGGGACTGGAAGGGCTAATTCACTCCCAACGAAGACAAGATATCCT
TGATCTGTGGATCTACCACACACAAGGCTACTTCCCTGATTAGCAGAACTACACACCAGGGCCAGGGGTC
AGATATCCACTGACCTTTGGATGGTGCTACAAGCTAGTACCAGTTGAGCCAGATAAGGTAGAAGAGGCCA
ATAAAGGAGAGAACACCAGCTTGTTACACCCTGTGAGCCTGCATGGGATGGATGACCCGGAGAGAGAAGT
GTTAGAGTGGAGGTTTGACAGCCGCCTAGCATTTCATCACGTGGCCCGAGAGCTGCATCCGGAGTACTTC
AAGAACTGCTGATATCGAGCTTGCTACAAGGGACTTTCCGCTGGGGACTTTCCAGGGAGGCGTGGCCTGG
GCGGGACTGGGGAGTGGCGAGCCCTCAGATCCTGCATATAAGCAGCTGCTTTTTGCCTGTACTGGGTCTC
TCTGGTTAGACCAGATCTGAGCCTGGGAGCTCTCTGGCTAACTAGGGAACCCACTGCTTAAGCCTCAATA
AAGCTTGCCTTGAGTGCTTCAAGTAGTGTGTGCCCGTCTGTTGTGTGACTCTGGTAACTAGAGATCCCTC
AGACCCTTTTAGTCAGTGTGGAAAATCTCTAGCAGTAGTAGTTCATGTCATCTTATTATTCAGTATTTAT
AACTTGCAAAGAAATGAATATCAGAGAGTGAGAGGCCTTGACATTGCTAGCGTTTACCGTCGACCTCTAG
CTAGAGCTTGGCGTAATCATGGTCATAGCTGTTTCCTGTGTGAAATTGTTATCCGCTCACAATTCCACAC
AACATACGAGCCGGAAGCATAAAGTGTAAAGCCTGGGGTGCCTAATGAGTGAGCTAACTCACATTAATTG
CGTTGCGCTCACTGCCCGCTTTCCAGTCGGGAAACCTGTCGTGCCAGCTGCATTAATGAATCGGCCAACG
CGCGGGGAGAGGCGGTTTGCGTATTGGGCGCTCTTCCGCTTCCTCGCTCACTGACTCGCTGCGCTCGGTC
GTTCGGCTGCGGCGAGCGGTATCAGCTCACTCAAAGGCGGTAATACGGTTATCCACAGAATCAGGGGATA
ACGCAGGAAAGAACATGTGAGCAAAAGGCCAGCAAAAGGCCAGGAACCGTAAAAAGGCCGCGTTGCTGGC
GTTTTTCCATAGGCTCCGCCCCCCTGACGAGCATCACAAAAATCGACGCTCAAGTCAGAGGTGGCGAAAC
CCGACAGGACTATAAAGATACCAGGCGTTTCCCCCTGGAAGCTCCCTCGTGCGCTCTCCTGTTCCGACCC
TGCCGCTTACCGGATACCTGTCCGCCTTTCTCCCTTCGGGAAGCGTGGCGCTTTCTCATAGCTCACGCTG
TAGGTATCTCAGTTCGGTGTAGGTCGTTCGCTCCAAGCTGGGCTGTGTGCACGAACCCCCCGTTCAGCCC
GACCGCTGCGCCTTATCCGGTAACTATCGTCTTGAGTCCAACCCGGTAAGACACGACTTATCGCCACTGG
CAGCAGCCACTGGTAACAGGATTAGCAGAGCGAGGTATGTAGGCGGTGCTACAGAGTTCTTGAAGTGGTG
GCCTAACTACGGCTACACTAGAAGAACAGTATTTGGTATCTGCGCTCTGCTGAAGCCAGTTACCTTCGGA
AAAAGAGTTGGTAGCTCTTGATCCGGCAAACAAACCACCGCTGGTAGCGGTGGTTTTTTTGTTTGCAAGC
AGCAGATTACGCGCAGAAAAAAAGGATCTCAAGAAGATCCTTTGATCTTTTCTACGGGGTCTGACGCTCA
GTGGAACGAAAACTCACGTTAAGGGATTTTGGTCATGAGATTATCAAAAAGGATCTTCACCTAGATCCTT
TTAAATTAAAAATGAAGTTTTAAATCAATCTAAAGTATATATGAGTAAACTTGGTCTGACAGTTACCAAT
GCTTAATCAGTGAGGCACCTATCTCAGCGATCTGTCTATTTCGTTCATCCATAGTTGCCTGACTCCCCGT
CGTGTAGATAACTACGATACGGGAGGGCTTACCATCTGGCCCCAGTGCTGCAATGATACCGCGAGACCCA
CGCTCACCGGCTCCAGATTTATCAGCAATAAACCAGCCAGCCGGAAGGGCCGAGCGCAGAAGTGGTCCTG
CAACTTTATCCGCCTCCATCCAGTCTATTAATTGTTGCCGGGAAGCTAGAGTAAGTAGTTCGCCAGTTAA
TAGTTTGCGCAACGTTGTTGCCATTGCTACAGGCATCGTGGTGTCACGCTCGTCGTTTGGTATGGCTTCA
TTCAGCTCCGGTTCCCAACGATCAAGGCGAGTTACATGATCCCCCATGTTGTGCAAAAAAGCGGTTAGCT
CCTTCGGTCCTCCGATCGTTGTCAGAAGTAAGTTGGCCGCAGTGTTATCACTCATGGTTATGGCAGCACT
GCATAATTCTCTTACTGTCATGCCATCCGTAAGATGCTTTTCTGTGACTGGTGAGTACTCAACCAAGTCA
TTCTGAGAATAGTGTATGCGGCGACCGAGTTGCTCTTGCCCGGCGTCAATACGGGATAATACCGCGCCAC
ATAGCAGAACTTTAAAAGTGCTCATCATTGGAAAACGTTCTTCGGGGCGAAAACTCTCAAGGATCTTACC
GCTGTTGAGATCCAGTTCGATGTAACCCACTCGTGCACCCAACTGATCTTCAGCATCTTTTACTTTCACC
AGCGTTTCTGGGTGAGCAAAAACAGGAAGGCAAAATGCCGCAAAAAAGGGAATAAGGGCGACACGGAAAT
GTTGAATACTCATACTCTTCCTTTTTCAATATTATTGAAGCATTTATCAGGGTTATTGTCTCATGAGCGG
ATACATATTTGAATGTATTTAGAAAAATAAACAAATAGGGGTTCCGCGCACATTTCCCCGAAAAGTGCCA
CCTGACGTCGACGGATCGGGAGATCAACTTGTTTATTGCAGCTTATAATGGTTACAAATAAAGCAATAGC
ATCACAAATTTCACAAATAAAGCATTTTTTTCACTGCATTCTAGTTGTGGTTTGTCCAAACTCATCAATG
TATCTTATCATGTCTGGATCAACTGGATAACTCAAGCTAACCAAAATCATCCCAAACTTCCCACCCCATA
CCCTATTACCACTGCCAATTACCTGTGGTTTCATTTACTCTAAACCTGTGATTCCTCTGAATTATTTTCA
TTTTAAAGAAATTGTATTTGTTAAATATGTACTACAAACTTAGTAGT
